Addgene plasmid #123211: pDONR223 GABARAPL2 no-stop
Purpose: Gateway entry clone encoding human GABARAPL2 lacking stop codon, suitable for C-terminal tagging
Depositing lab: Robin Ketteler. Depositing organization: University College London. Publication: Redundancy of human ATG4 protease isoforms in autophagy and LC3/GABARAP processing revealed in cells. Agrotis A, Pengo N, Burden JJ, Ketteler R. Autophagy. 2019 Jan 21. doi: 10.1080/15548627.2019.1569925. PubMed 30661429.
Backbone
  Vector backbone: pDONR223
  Backbone size w/o insert (bp): 2796
  Vector type: Gateway Entry Vector / Entry clone
Growth in bacteria
  Bacterial resistance: Spectinomycin, 50 μg/mL
  Growth temperature: 37°C
  Growth strain: DH5alpha
  Copy number: High Copy
Gene/Insert
  Gene/Insert name: Gamma-aminobutyric acid receptor-associated protein-like 2
  Species: H. sapiens (human)
  Mutation: Stop codon removed
  GenBank ID: NM_007285.6
  Entrez Gene: GABARAPL2 (a.k.a. ATG8, ATG8C, GATE-16, GATE16, GEF-2, GEF2)
  Cloning method: Gateway Cloning
  Sequencing primers: 5′ M13 F; 3′ M13 R
Terms and licenses: Academic/Nonprofit Terms; Industry Terms: Not Available to Industry
How to cite: pDONR223 GABARAPL2 no-stop was a gift from Robin Ketteler (Addgene plasmid # 123211 ; http://n2t.net/addgene:123211 ; RRID:Addgene_123211)
