[The description below was written by a language model from this plasmid's Addgene catalogue record and pLannotate feature annotations shown in this document.]
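Description:
pDONR223 GABARAPL2 no-stop is a Gateway entry clone built on the pDONR223 backbone and carrying the human GABARAPL2 open reading frame (also known as GATE-16 or ATG8C), a ubiquitin-like ATG8-family modifier involved in autophagy and intra-Golgi transport. The sequenced plasmid is about 3.1 kb. It is maintained in E. coli through a high-copy ColE1/pUC-type origin and selected with spectinomycin, with resistance provided by the aadA aminoglycoside adenylyltransferase gene (SmR). An upstream fragment of a class 1 integron Pc promoter is also annotated. Short annotated fragments of an RSF origin, lacI, lacZα and a gentamicin resistance gene appear to be partial matches to backbone sequence rather than functional elements.

The 351 bp coding sequence sits between attL1 and attL2 sites, so an LR Clonase reaction can transfer it directionally into any attR-containing destination vector. The annotation tool matched the insert to the bovine orthologue, but the catalogue record identifies it as the human sequence. The stop codon has been removed, which allows read-through across the recombination site into a tag or reporter supplied by the destination vector, producing C-terminal fusions. The entry clone has no promoter positioned to express the insert. rrnB T1 and T2 terminators lie upstream of attL1 to insulate the cassette from read-through transcription, and a T7 promoter lies beyond attL2 facing back toward the insert. M13 forward and reverse primer sites flank the cassette for sequence verification. The associated publication concerns ATG4 protease isoforms and LC3/GABARAP processing. ATG4 cleaves ATG8-family proteins at their C-terminus, so C-terminally tagged GABARAPL2 would suit such processing studies, although the record itself states only suitability for C-terminal tagging.
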