Features (pLannotate 1.2.2; 13 found; start..end, strand, type, name):
      1..121     +  rep_origin     RSF ori (fragment): Plasmids containing the RSF 1030 origin of replication can be propagated in E. coli cells that contain additional plasmids with compatible origins.
    123..215     +  CDS            lacI (fragment): lac repressor; lacI; The lac repressor binds to the lac operator to inhibit transcription in E. coli. This inhibition can be relieved by adding lactose or isopropyl-β-D-thiogalactopyranoside (IPTG).
    270..297     -  terminator     rrnB T2 terminator: transcription terminator T2 from the E. coli rrnB gene
    429..472     +  terminator     rrnB T1 terminator: Escherichia coli rrnB; transcription terminator T1 from the E. coli rrnB gene
    519..555     -  CDS            lacZα (fragment): LacZα fragment of β-galactosidase; lacZ fragment
    571..670     +  protein_bind   attL1: mutant version of attL; recombination site for the Gateway® LR reaction LR Clonase™
    673..1023    +  CDS            GABARAPL2: GBRL2_BOVIN - Also known as GEF2. Experimental evidence at protein level: Swiss-Prot protein existence level 1. Ubiquitin-like modifier involved in intra-Golgi traffic (PubMed:10747018). Modulates intra-Golgi transport through coupling between NSF activity and SNAREs activation (PubMed:10747018). It first stimulates the ATPase activity of NSF which in turn stimulates the association with GOSR1 (PubMed:10747018). Involved in autophagy (By similarity). Plays a role in mitophagy which contributes to regulate mitochondrial quantity and quality by eliminating the mitochondria to a basal level to fu
   1025..1124    -  protein_bind   attL2: mutant version of attL; recombination site for the Gateway® LR reaction LR Clonase™
   1142..1160    -  promoter       T7 promoter: promoter for bacteriophage T7 RNA polymerase
   1350..1373    +  promoter       Pc promoter (fragment): intI1 (promoter lies within the coding sequence); class 1 integron promoter
   1549..1605    +  CDS            GmR (fragment): gentamycin acetyltransferase; aacC1; confers resistance to gentamycin
   1612..2403    +  CDS            SmR: aminoglycoside adenylyltransferase (Murphy, 1985); aadA; confers resistance to spectinomycin and streptomycin
   2496..3084    +  rep_origin     ori: high-copy-number ColE1/pMB1/pBR322/pUC origin of replication
>Addgene plasmid #123211 | pDONR223 GABARAPL2 no-stop | addgene full sequence | sequence record 244538 | Addgene NGS Result
TTCTTTCCTGCGTTATCCCCTGATTCTGTGGATAACCGTATTACCGCCTTTGAGTGAGCTGATACCGCTC
GCCGCAGCCGAACGACCGAGCGCAGCGAGTCAGTGAGCGAGGAAGCGGAAGAGCGCCCAATACGCAAACC
GCCTCTCCCCGCGCGTTGGCCGATTCATTAATGCAGCTGGCACGACAGGTTTCCCGACTGGAAAGCGGGC
AGTGAGCGCAACGCAATTAATACGCGTACCGCTAGCCAGGAAGAGTTTGTAGAAACGCAAAAAGGCCATC
CGTCAGGATGGCCTTCTGCTTAGTTTGATGCCTGGCAGTTTATGGCGGGCGTCCTGCCCGCCACCCTCCG
GGCCGTTGCTTCACAACGTTCAAATCCGCTCCCGGCGGATTTGTCCTACTCAGGAGAGCGTTCACCGACA
AACAACAGATAAAACGAAAGGCCCAGTCTTCCGACTGAGCCTTTCGTTTTATTTGATGCCTGGCAGTTCC
CTACTCTCGCGTTAACGCTAGCATGGATGTTTTCCCAGTCACGACGTTGTAAAACGACGGCCAGTCTTAA
GCTCGGGCCCCAAATAATGATTTTATTTTGACTGATAGTGACCTGTTCGTTGCAACAAATTGATGAGCAA
TGCTTTTTTATAATGCCAACTTTGTACAAAAAAGCAGGCTTAATGAAGTGGATGTTCAAGGAGGACCACT
CGCTGGAACACAGATGCGTGGAGTCCGCGAAGATTCGAGCGAAATATCCCGACAGGGTTCCGGTGATTGT
GGAAAAGGTCTCAGGCTCTCAGATTGTTGACATTGACAAACGGAAGTACTTGGTTCCATCTGATATCACT
GTGGCTCAGTTCATGTGGATCATCAGGAAAAGGATCCAGCTTCCTTCTGAAAAGGCGATCTTCCTGTTTG
TGGATAAGACAGTCCCACAGTCCAGCCTAACTATGGGACAGCTTTACGAGAAGGAAAAAGATGAAGATGG
ATTCTTATATGTGGCCTACAGCGGAGAGAACACTTTTGGCTTCTACCCAGCTTTCTTGTACAAAGTTGGC
ATTATAAGAAAGCATTGCTTATCAATTTGTTGCAACGAACAGGTCACTATCAGTCAAAATAAAATCATTA
TTTGCCATCCAGCTGATATCCCCTATAGTGAGTCGTATTACATGGTCATAGCTGTTTCCTGGCAGCTCTG
GCCCGTGTCTCAAAATCTCTGATGTTACATTGCACAAGATAAAAATATATCATCATGCCTCCTCTAGACC
AGCCAGGACAGAAATGCCTCGACTTCGCTGCTACCCAAGGTTGCCGGGTGACGCACACCGTGGAAACGGA
TGAAGGCACGAACCCAGTGGACATAAGCCTGTTCGGTTCGTAAGCTGTAATGCAAGTAGCGTATGCGCTC
ACGCAACTGGTCCAGAACCTTGACCGAACGCAGCGGTGGTAACGGCGCAGTGGCGGTTTTCATGGCTTGT
TATGACTGTTTTTTTGGGGTACAGTCTATGCCTCGGGCATCCAAGCAGCAAGCGCGTTACGCCGTGGGTC
GATGTTTGATGTTATGGAGCAGCAACGATGTTACGCAGCAGGGCAGTCGCCCTAAAACAAAGTTAAACAT
TATGAGGGAAGCGGTGATCGCCGAAGTATCGACTCAACTATCAGAGGTAGTTGGCGTCATCGAGCGCCAT
CTCGAACCGACGTTGCTGGCCGTACATTTGTACGGCTCCGCAGTGGATGGCGGCCTGAAGCCACACAGTG
ATATTGATTTGCTGGTTACGGTGACCGTAAGGCTTGATGAAACAACGCGGCGAGCTTTGATCAACGACCT
TTTGGAAACTTCGGCTTCCCCTGGAGAGAGCGAGATTCTCCGCGCTGTAGAAGTCACCATTGTTGTGCAC
GACGACATCATTCCGTGGCGTTATCCAGCTAAGCGCGAACTGCAATTTGGAGAATGGCAGCGCAATGACA
TTCTTGCAGGTATCTTCGAGCCAGCCACGATCGACATTGATCTGGCTATCTTGCTGACAAAAGCAAGAGA
ACATAGCGTTGCCTTGGTAGGTCCAGCGGCGGAGGAACTCTTTGATCCGGTTCCTGAACAGGATCTATTT
GAGGCGCTAAATGAAACCTTAACGCTATGGAACTCGCCGCCCGACTGGGCTGGCGATGAGCGAAATGTAG
TGCTTACGTTGTCCCGCATTTGGTACAGCGCAGTAACCGGCAAAATCGCGCCGAAGGATGTCGCTGCCGA
CTGGGCAATGGAGCGCCTGCCGGCCCAGTATCAGCCCGTCATACTTGAAGCTAGACAGGCTTATCTTGGA
CAAGAAGAAGATCGCTTGGCCTCGCGCGCAGATCAGTTGGAAGAATTTGTCCACTACGTGAAAGGCGAGA
TCACCAAGGTAGTCGGCAAATAACCCTCGAGCCACCCATGACCAAAATCCCTTAACGTGAGTTACGCGTC
GTTCCACTGAGCGTCAGACCCCGTAGAAAAGATCAAAGGATCTTCTTGAGATCCTTTTTTTCTGCGCGTA
ATCTGCTGCTTGCAAACAAAAAAACCACCGCTACCAGCGGTGGTTTGTTTGCCGGATCAAGAGCTACCAA
CTCTTTTTCCGAAGGTAACTGGCTTCAGCAGAGCGCAGATACCAAATACTGTTCTTCTAGTGTAGCCGTA
GTTAGGCCACCACTTCAAGAACTCTGTAGCACCGCCTACATACCTCGCTCTGCTAATCCTGTTACCAGTG
GCTGCTGCCAGTGGCGATAAGTCGTGTCTTACCGGGTTGGACTCAAGACGATAGTTACCGGATAAGGCGC
AGCGGTCGGGCTGAACGGGGGGTTCGTGCACACAGCCCAGCTTGGAGCGAACGACCTACACCGAACTGAG
ATACCTACAGCGTGAGCTATGAGAAAGCGCCACGCTTCCCGAAGGGAGAAAGGCGGACAGGTATCCGGTA
AGCGGCAGGGTCGGAACAGGAGAGCGCACGAGGGAGCTTCCAGGGGGAAACGCCTGGTATCTTTATAGTC
CTGTCGGGTTTCGCCACCTCTGACTTGAGCGTCGATTTTTGTGATGCTCGTCAGGGGGGCGGAGCCTATG
GAAAAACGCCAGCAACGCGGCCTTTTTACGGTTCCTGGCCTTTTGCTGGCCTTTTGCTCACATG
